>Addgene plasmid #223822 | pGECPL.BC10.MG | addgene full sequence | sequence record 443651 | Addgene NGS Result
GTCGACGGATCGGGAGATCTCCCGATCCCCTATGGTGCACTCTCAGTACAATCTGCTCTGATGCCGCATA
GTTAAGCCAGTATCTGCTCCCTGCTTGTGTGTTGGAGGTCGCTGAGTAGTGCGCGAGCAAAATTTAAGCT
ACAACAAGGCAAGGCTTGACCGACAATTGCATGAAGAATCTGCTTAGGGTTAGGCGTTTTGCGCTGCTTC
GCGATGTACGGGCCAGATATACGCGTTGACATTGATTATTGACTAGTTATTAATAGTAATCAATTACGGG
GTCATTAGTTCATAGCCCATATATGGAGTTCCGCGTTACATAACTTACGGTAAATGGCCCGCCTGGCTGA
CCGCCCAACGACCCCCGCCCATTGACGTCAATAATGACGTATGTTCCCATAGTAACGCCAATAGGGACTT
TCCATTGACGTCAATGGGTGGAGTATTTACGGTAAACTGCCCACTTGGCAGTACATCAAGTGTATCATAT
GCCAAGTACGCCCCCTATTGACGTCAATGACGGTAAATGGCCCGCCTGGCATTATGCCCAGTACATGACC
TTATGGGACTTTCCTACTTGGCAGTACATCTACGTATTAGTCATCGCTATTACCATGGTGATGCGGTTTT
GGCAGTACATCAATGGGCGTGGATAGCGGTTTGACTCACGGGGATTTCCAAGTCTCCACCCCATTGACGT
CAATGGGAGTTTGTTTTGGCACCAAAATCAACGGGACTTTCCAAAATGTCGTAACAACTCCGCCCCATTG
ACGCAAATGGGCGGTAGGCGTGTACGGTGGGAGGTCTATATAAGCAGCGCGTTTTGCCTGTACTGGGTCT
CTCTGGTTAGACCAGATCTGAGCCTGGGAGCTCTCTGGCTAACTAGGGAACCCACTGCTTAAGCCTCAAT
AAAGCTTGCCTTGAGTGCTTCAAGTAGTGTGTGCCCGTCTGTTGTGTGACTCTGGTAACTAGAGATCCCT
CAGACCCTTTTAGTCAGTGTGGAAAATCTCTAGCAGTGGCGCCCGAACAGGGACTTGAAAGCGAAAGGGA
AACCAGAGGAGCTCTCTCGACGCAGGACTCGGCTTGCTGAAGCGCGCACGGCAAGAGGCGAGGGGCGGCG
ACTGGTGAGTACGCCAAAAATTTTGACTAGCGGAGGCTAGAAGGAGAGAGATGGGTGCGAGAGCGTCAGT
ATTAAGCGGGGGAGAATTAGATCGCGATGGGAAAAAATTCGGTTAAGGCCAGGGGGAAAGAAAAAATATA
AATTAAAACATATAGTATGGGCAAGCAGGGAGCTAGAACGATTCGCAGTTAATCCTGGCCTGTTAGAAAC
ATCAGAAGGCTGTAGACAAATACTGGGACAGCTACAACCATCCCTTCAGACAGGATCAGAAGAACTTAGA
TCATTATATAATACAGTAGCAACCCTCTATTGTGTGCATCAAAGGATAGAGATAAAAGACACCAAGGAAG
CTTTAGACAAGATAGAGGAAGAGCAAAACAAAAGTAAGACCACCGCACAGCAAGCGGCCGCTGATCTTCA
GACCTGGAGGAGGAGATATGAGGGACAATTGGAGAAGTGAATTATATAAATATAAAGTAGTAAAAATTGA
ACCATTAGGAGTAGCACCCACCAAGGCAAAGAGAAGAGTGGTGCAGAGAGAAAAAAGAGCAGTGGGAATA
GGAGCTTTGTTCCTTGGGTTCTTGGGAGCAGCAGGAAGCACTATGGGCGCAGCGTCAATGACGCTGACGG
TACAGGCCAGACAATTATTGTCTGGTATAGTGCAGCAGCAGAACAATTTGCTGAGGGCTATTGAGGCGCA
ACAGCATCTGTTGCAACTCACAGTCTGGGGCATCAAGCAGCTCCAGGCAAGAATCCTGGCTGTGGAAAGA
TACCTAAAGGATCAACAGCTCCTGGGGATTTGGGGTTGCTCTGGAAAACTCATTTGCACCACTGCTGTGC
CTTGGAATGCTAGTTGGAGTAATAAATCTCTGGAACAGATTTGGAATCACACGACCTGGATGGAGTGGGA
CAGAGAAATTAACAATTACACAAGCTTAATACACTCCTTAATTGAAGAATCGCAAAACCAGCAAGAAAAG
AATGAACAAGAATTATTGGAATTAGATAAATGGGCAAGTTTGTGGAATTGGTTTAACATAACAAATTGGC
TGTGGTATATAAAATTATTCATAATGATAGTAGGAGGCTTGGTAGGTTTAAGAATAGTTTTTGCTGTACT
TTCTATAGTGAATAGAGTTAGGCAGGGATATTCACCATTATCGTTTCAGACCCACCTCCCAACCCCGAGG
GGACCCGACAGGCCCGAAGGAATAGAAGAAGAAGGTGGAGAGAGAGACAGAGACAGATCCATTCGATTAG
TGAACGGATCGGCACTGCGTGCGCCAATTCTGCAGACAAATGGCAGTATTCATCCACAATTTTAAAAGAA
AAGGGGGGATTGGGGGGTACAGTGCAGGGGAAAGAATAGTAGACATAATAGCAACAGACATACAAACTAA
AGAATTACAAAAACAAATTACAAAAATTCAAAATTTTCGGGTTTATTACAGGGACAGCAGAGATCCAGTT
TGGTTAATTAAGGTACCGAGGGCCTATTTCCCATGATTCCTTCATATTTGCATATACGATACAAGGCTGT
TAGAGAGATAATTAGAATTAATTTGACTGTAAACACAAAGATATTAGTACAAAATACGTGACGTAGAAAG
TAATAATTTCTTGGGTAGTTTGCAGTTTTAAAATTATGTTTTAAAATGGACTATCATATGCTTACCGTAA
CTTGAAAGTATTTCGATTTCTTGGCTTTATATATCTTGTGGAAAGGACGAAACACCGTCTACACGCGCGT
TCAACCGGTTTTAGAGCTAGAAATAGCAAGTTAAAATAAGGCTAGTCCGTTATCAACTTGAAAAAGTGGC
ACCGAGTCGGTGCTTTTTTGAATTCAATGATACGGCGACCACCGAGATCCCACCGAGATCCACACTCTTT
CCCTACACGACGCTCTTCCGATCTTCTACACGCGCGTTCAACCGAGGAAAACTACACACACGTTCAACCA
CGGTTTTTTACACACGCATTCAACCACGGACTGCTACACACGCACTCAACCGTGGATATTTACATACTCG
TTCAACCGTGGATTGTTACACCCGCGTTCAACCAGGGTCAGATACACCCACGTTCAACCGTGGTACTATA
CTCGGGCATTCAACCGCGGCTTTCTGCACACGCCTACAACCGCGGAACTATACACGTGCATTCACCCGTG
GATCAGATCGGAAGAGCACACGTCTGAACTCCAGTCACGAATTCGCTAGCTAGGTCTTGAAAGGAGTGGG
AATTGGCTCCGGTGCCCGTCAGTGGGCAGAGCGCACATCGCCCACAGTCCCCGAGAAGTTGGGGGGAGGG
GTCGGCAATTGATCCGGTGCCTAGAGAAGGTGGCGCGGGGTAAACTGGGAAAGTGATGTCGTGTACTGGC
TCCGCCTTTTTCCCGAGGGTGGGGGAGAACCGTATATAAGTGCAGTAGTCGCCGTGAACGTTCTTTTTCG
CAACGGGTTTGCCGCCAGAACACAGGACCGGTTCTAGAGCGCTGCCACCATGCCCAAGAAGAAGAGGAAG
GTGTCCAATTTACTGACCGTACACCAAAATTTGCCTGCATTACCTGTCGATGCAACGAGTGATGAGGTTC
GCAAGAACCTGATGGATATGTTCAGGGATCGCCAGGCGTTTTCTGAGCATACCTGGAAAATGCTTCTGTC
CGTTTGCCGGTCGTGGGCGGCATGGTGCAAGTTGAATAACCGGAAATGGTTTCCCGCAGAACCTGAAGAT
GTTCGCGATTATCTTCTATATCTTCAGGCGCGCGGTCTGGCAGTAAAAACTATCCAGCAACATTTGGGCC
AGCTAAACATGCTTCATCGTCGGTCCGGGCTGCCACGACCAAGTGACAGCAATGCTGTTTCACTGGTTAT
GCGGCGGATTCGAAAAGAAAACGTTGATGCCGGTGAACGTGCAAAACAGGCTCTAGCGTTCGAACGCACT
GATTTCGACCAGGTTCGTTCACTCATGGAAAATAGCGATCGCTGCCAGGATATACGTAATCTGGCATTTC
TGGGGATTGCTTATAACACCCTGTTACGTATAGCCGAAATTGCCAGGATCAGGGTTAAAGATATCTCACG
TACTGACGGTGGGAGAATGTTAATCCATATTGGCAGAACGAAAACGCTGGTTAGCACCGCTGGTGTAGAG
AAGGCACTTAGCCTGGGGGTAACTAAACTGGTCGAGCGATGGATTTCCGTTTCTGGTGTAGCTGATGATC
CGAATAACTACCTGTTTTGCCGGGTCAGAAAAAATGGTGTTGCCGCGCCATCTGCCACCAGCCAGCTATC
AACTCGCGCCCTGGAAGGGATTTTTGAAGCAACTCATCGATTGATTTACGGCGCTAAGGATGACTCTGGT
CAGAGATACCTGGCCTGGTCTGGACACAGTGCCCGTGTCGGAGCCGCGCGAGATATGGCCCGCGCTGGAG
TTTCAATACCGGAGATCATGCAAGCTGGTGGCTGGACCAATGTAAATATTGTCATGAACTATATCCGTAA
CCTGGATAGTGAAACAGGGGCAATGGTGCGCCTGCTGGAAGATGGCGATGGTTCCGGAGCTACTAACTTC
AGCCTGCTGAAGCAGGCTGGGGACGTGGAGGAGAACCCTGGACCTTGTACAATGGAAGACGCCAAAAACA
TAAAGAAAGGCCCGGCGCCATTCTATCCGCTGGAAGATGGAACCGCTGGAGAGCAACTGCATAAGGCTAT
GAAGAGATACGCCCTGGTTCCTGGAACAATTGCTTTTACAGATGCACATATCGAGGTGGACATCACTTAC
GCTGAGTACTTCGAAATGTCCGTTCGGTTGGCAGAAGCTATGAAACGATATGGGCTGAATACAAATCACA
GAATCGTCGTATGCAGTGAAAACTCTCTTCAATTCTTTATGCCGGTGTTGGGCGCGTTATTTATCGGAGT
TGCAGTTGCGCCCGCGAACGACATTTATAATGAACGTGAATTGCTCAACAGTATGGGCATTTCGCAGCCT
ACCGTGGTGTTCGTTTCCAAAAAGGGGTTGCAAAAAATTTTGAACGTGCAAAAAAAGCTCCCAATCATCC
AAAAAATTATTATCATGGATTCTAAAACGGATTACCAGGGATTTCAGTCGATGTATACGTTCGTCACATC
TCATCTACCTCCCGGTTTTAATGAATACGATTTTGTGCCAGAGTCCTTCGATAGGGACAAGACAATTGCA
CTGATCATGAACTCCTCTGGATCTACTGGTCTGCCTAAAGGTGTCGCTCTGCCTCATAGAACTGCCTGCG
TGAGATTCTCGCATGCCAGAGATCCTATTTTTGGCAATCAAATCATTCCTGATACTGCGATTTTAAGTGT
TGTTCCATTCCATCACGGTTTTGGAATGTTTACTACACTCGGATATTTGATATGTGGATTTCGAGTCGTC
TTAATGTATAGATTTGAAGAAGAGCTGTTTCTGAGGAGCCTTCAGGATTACAAGATTCAAAGTGCGCTGC
TGGTGCCAACCCTATTCTCCTTCTTCGCCAAAAGCACTCTGATTGACAAATACGATTTATCTAATTTACA
CGAAATTGCTTCTGGTGGCGCTCCCCTCTCTAAGGAAGTCGGGGAAGCGGTTGCCAAGAGGTTCCATCTG
CCAGGTATCAGGCAAGGATATGGGCTCACTGAGACTACATCAGCTATTCTGATTACACCCGAGGGGGATG
ATAAACCGGGCGCGGTCGGTAAAGTTGTTCCATTTTTTGAAGCGAAGGTTGTGGATCTGGATACCGGGAA
AACGCTGGGCGTTAATCAAAGAGGCGAACTGTGTGTGAGAGGTCCTATGATTATGTCCGGTTATGTAAAC
AATCCTGAAGCGACCAACGCCTTGATTGACAAGGATGGATGGCTACATTCTGGAGACATAGCTTACTGGG
ACGAAGACGAACACTTCTTCATCGTTGACCGCCTGAAGTCTCTGATTAAGTACAAAGGCTATCAGGTGGC
TCCCGCTGAATTGGAATCCATCTTGCTCCAACACCCCAACATCTTCGACGCCGGTGTCGCAGGTCTTCCC
GACGATGACGCCGGTGAACTTCCCGCCGCCGTTGTTGTTTTGGAGCACGGAAAGACGATGACGGAAAAAG
AGATCGTGGATTACGTCGCCAGTCAAGTAACAACCGCGAAAAAGTTGCGCGGAGGAGTTGTGTTTGTGGA
CGAAGTACCGAAAGGTCTTACCGGAAAACTCGACGCAAGAAAAATCAGAGAGATCCTCATAAAGGCCAAG
AAGGGCGGAAAGATCGCCGTGTAGTGTACATCCGGACGTACGGGATCCTAAGTCGACAATCAACCTCTGG
ATTACAAAATTTGTGAAAGATTGACTGGTATTCTTAACTATGTTGCTCCTTTTACGCTATGTGGATACGC
TGCTTTAATGCCTTTGTATCATGCTATTGCTTCCCGTATGGCTTTCATTTTCTCCTCCTTGTATAAATCC
TGGTTGCTGTCTCTTTATGAGGAGTTGTGGCCCGTTGTCAGGCAACGTGGCGTGGTGTGCACTGTGTTTG
CTGACGCAACCCCCACTGGTTGGGGCATTGCCACCACCTGTCAGCTCCTTTCCGGGACTTTCGCTTTCCC
CCTCCCTATTGCCACGGCGGAACTCATCGCCGCCTGCCTTGCCCGCTGCTGGACAGGGGCTCGGCTGTTG
GGCACTGACAATTCCGTGGTGTTGTCGGGGAAATCATCGTCCTTTCCTTGGCTGCTCGCCTGTGTTGCCA
CCTGGATTCTGCGCGGGACGTCCTTCTGCTACGTCCCTTCGGCCCTCAATCCAGCGGACCTTCCTTCCCG
CGGCCTGCTGCCGGCTCTGCGGCCTCTTCCGCGTCTTCGCCTTCGCCCTCAGACGAGTCGGATCTCCCTT
TGGGCCGCCTCCCCGCGTCGACTTTAAGACCAATGACTTACAAGGCAGCTGTAGATCTTAGCCACTTTTT
AAAAGAAAAGGGGGGACTGGAAGGGCTAATTCACTCCCAACGAAGACAAGATCTGCTTTTTGCTTGTACT
GGGTCTCTCTGGTTAGACCAGATCTGAGCCTGGGAGCTCTCTGGCTAACTAGGGAACCCACTGCTTAAGC
CTCAATAAAGCTTGCCTTGAGTGCTTCAAGTAGTGTGTGCCCGTCTGTTGTGTGACTCTGGTAACTAGAG
ATCCCTCAGACCCTTTTAGTCAGTGTGGAAAATCTCTAGCAGGGCCCGTTTAAACCCGCTGATCAGCCTC
GACTGTGCCTTCTAGTTGCCAGCCATCTGTTGTTTGCCCCTCCCCCGTGCCTTCCTTGACCCTGGAAGGT
GCCACTCCCACTGTCCTTTCCTAATAAAATGAGGAAATTGCATCGCATTGTCTGAGTAGGTGTCATTCTA
TTCTGGGGGGTGGGGTGGGGCAGGACAGCAAGGGGGAGGATTGGGAAGACAATAGCAGGCATGCTGGGGA
TGCGGTGGGCTCTATGGCTTCTGAGGCGGAAAGAACCAGCTGGGGCTCTAGGGGGTATCCCC
[124 nt withheld, positions 7623-7746]
C
[91 nt withheld, positions 7748-7838]
A
[49 nt withheld, positions 7840-7888]
CCTTTGACGTTGGAGTCCACGTTCTTT
[37 nt withheld, positions 7916-7952]
ACCCTATCTCGGTCTATTCTTTTGATTTATAAGGGATTTTGCCGATTTCGGCCTATTGGTTAAAAAATGA
GCTGATTTAACAAAAATTTAACGCGAATTAATTCTGTGGAATGTGTGTCAGTTAGGGTGTGGAAAGTCCC
CAGGCTCCCCAGCAGGCAGAAGTATGCAAAGCATGCATCTCAATTAGTCAGCAACCAGGTGTGGAAAGTC
CCCAGGCTCCCCAGCAGGCAGAAGTATGCAAAGCATGCATCTCAATTAGTCAGCAACCATAGTCCCGCCC
CTAACTCCGCCCATCCCGCCCCTAACTCCGCCCAGTTCCGCCCATTCTCCGCCCCATGGCTGACTAATTT
TTTTTATTTATGCAGAGGCCGAGGCCGCCTCTGCCTCTGAGCTATTCCAGAAGTAGTGAGGAGGCTTTTT
TGGAGGCCTAGGCTTTTGCAAAAAGCTCCCGGGAGCTTGTATATCCATTTTCGGATCTGATCAGCACGTG
TTGACAATTAATCATCGGCATAGTATATCGGCATAGTATAATACGACAAGGTGAGGAACTAAACCATGGC
CAAGTTGACCAGTGCCGTTCCGGTGCTCACCGCGCGCGACGTCGCCGGAGCGGTCGAGTTCTGGACCGAC
CGGCTCGGGTTCTCCCGGGACTTCGTGGAGGACGACTTCGCCGGTGTGGTCCGGGACGACGTGACCCTGT
TCATCAGCGCGGTCCAGGACCAGGTGGTGCCGGACAACACCCTGGCCTGGGTGTGGGTGCGCGGCCTGGA
CGAGCTGTACGCCGAGTGGTCGGAGGTCGTGTCCACGAACTTCCGGGACGCCTCCGGGCCGGCCATGACC
GAGATCGGCGAGCAGCCGTGGGGGCGGGAGTTCGCCCTGCGCGACCCGGCCGGCAACTGCGTGCACTTCG
TGGCCGAGGAGCAGGACTGACACGTGCTACGAGATTTCGATTCCACCGCCGCCTTCTATGAAAGGTTGGG
CTTCGGAATCGTTTTCCGGGACGCCGGCTGGATGATCCTCCAGCGCGGGGATCTCATGCTGGAGTTCTTC
GCCCACCCCAACTTGTTTATTGCAGCTTATAATGGTTACAAATAAAGCAATAGCATCACAAATTTCACAA
ATAAAGCATTTTTTTCACTGCATTCTAGTTGTGGTTTGTCCAAACTCATCAATGTATCTTATCATGTCTG
TATACCGTCGACCTCTAGCTAGAGCTTGGCGTAATCATGGTCATAGCTGTTTCCTGTGTGAAATTGTTAT
CCGCTCACAATTCCACACAACATACGAGCCGGAAGCATAAAGTGTAAAGCCTGGGGTGCCTAATGAGTGA
GCTAACTCACATTAATTGCGTTGCGCTCACTGCCCGCTTTCCAGTCGGGAAACCTGTCGTGCCAGCTGCA
TTAATGAATCGGCCAACGCGCGGGGAGAGGCGGTTTGCGTATTGGGCGCTCTTCCGCTTCCTCGCTCACT
GACTCGCTGCGCTCGGTCGTTCGGCTGCGGCGAGCGGTATCAGCTCACTCAAAGGCGGTAATACGGTTAT
CCACAGAATCAGGGGATAACGCAGGAAAGAACATGTGAGCAAAAGGCCAGCAAAAGGCCAGGAACCGTAA
AAAGGCCGCGTTGCTGGCGTTTTTCCATAGGCTCCGCCCCCCTGACGAGCATCACAAAAATCGACGCTCA
AGTCAGAGGTGGCGAAACCCGACAGGACTATAAAGATACCAGGCGTTTCCCCCTGGAAGCTCCCTCGTGC
GCTCTCCTGTTCCGACCCTGCCGCTTACCGGATACCTGTCCGCCTTTCTCCCTTCGGGAAGCGTGGCGCT
TTCTCATAGCTCACGCTGTAGGTATCTCAGTTCGGTGTAGGTCGTTCGCTCCAAGCTGGGCTGTGTGCAC
GAACCCCCCGTTCAGCCCGACCGCTGCGCCTTATCCGGTAACTATCGTCTTGAGTCCAACCCGGTAAGAC
ACGACTTATCGCCACTGGCAGCAGCCACTGGTAACAGGATTAGCAGAGCGAGGTATGTAGGCGGTGCTAC
AGAGTTCTTGAAGTGGTGGCCTAACTACGGCTACACTAGAAGAACAGTATTTGGTATCTGCGCTCTGCTG
AAGCCAGTTACCTTCGGAAAAAGAGTTGGTAGCTCTTGATCCGGCAAACAAACCACCGCTGGTAGCGGTG
GTTTTTTTGTTTGCAAGCAGCAGATTACGCGCAGAAAAAAAGGATCTCAAGAAGATCCTTTGATCTTTTC
TACGGGGTCTGACGCTCAGTGGAACGAAAACTCACGTTAAGGGATTTTGGTCATGAGATTATCAAAAAGG
ATCTTCACCTAGATCCTTTTAAATTAAAAATGAAGTTTTAAATCAATCTAAAGTATATATGAGTAAACTT
GGTCTGACAGTTACCAATGCTTAATCAGTGAGGCACCTATCTCAGCGATCTGTCTATTTCGTTCATCCAT
AGTTGCCTGACTCCCCGTCGTGTAGATAACTACGATACGGGAGGGCTTACCATCTGGCCCCAGTGCTGCA
ATGATACCGCGAGACCCACGCTCACCGGCTCCAGATTTATCAGCAATAAACCAGCCAGCCGGAAGGGCCG
AGCGCAGAAGTGGTCCTGCAACTTTATCCGCCTCCATCCAGTCTATTAATTGTTGCCGGGAAGCTAGAGT
AAGTAGTTCGCCAGTTAATAGTTTGCGCAACGTTGTTGCCATTGCTACAGGCATCGTGGTGTCACGCTCG
TCGTTTGGTATGGCTTCATTCAGCTCCGGTTCCCAACGATCAAGGCGAGTTACATGATCCCCCATGTTGT
GCAAAAAAGCGGTTAGCTCCTTCGGTCCTCCGATCGTTGTCAGAAGTAAGTTGGCCGCAGTGTTATCACT
CATGGTTATGGCAGCACTGCATAATTCTCTTACTGTCATGCCATCCGTAAGATGCTTTTCTGTGACTGGT
GAGTACTCAACCAAGTCATTCTGAGAATAGTGTATGCGGCGACCGAGTTGCTCTTGCCCGGCGTCAATAC
GGGATAATACCGCGCCACATAGCAGAACTTTAAAAGTGCTCATCATTGGAAAACGTTCTTCGGGGCGAAA
ACTCTCAAGGATCTTACCGCTGTTGAGATCCAGTTCGATGTAACCCACTCGTGCACCCAACTGATCTTCA
GCATCTTTTACTTTCACCAGCGTTTCTGGGTGAGCAAAAACAGGAAGGCAAAATGCCGCAAAAAAGGGAA
TAAGGGCGACACGGAAATGTTGAATACTCATACTCTTCCTTTTTCAATATTATTGAAGCATTTATCAGGG
TTATTGTCTCATGAGCGGATACATATTTGAATGTATTTAGAAAAATAAACAAATAGGGGTTCCGCGCACA
TTTCCCCGAAAAGTGCCACCTGAC
Features (pLannotate 1.2.2; 33 found; start..end, strand, type, name):
     31..83      -  misc_feature   bom (fragment): basis of mobility region from pBR322
    238..617     +  enhancer       CMV enhancer: human cytomegalovirus immediate early enhancer
    618..817     +  promoter       CMV promoter: human cytomegalovirus (CMV) immediate early promoter
    835..1015    +  LTR            5' LTR (truncated): truncated 5' long terminal repeat (LTR) from HIV-1
   1062..1187    +  misc_feature   HIV-1 Ψ: packaging signal of human immunodeficiency virus type 1
   1171..1534    +  CDS            HIV-1 gag (fragment): gag protein from human immunodeficiency virus 1; gag
   1680..1913    +  misc_feature   RRE: The Rev response element (RRE) of HIV-1 allows for Rev-dependent mRNA export from the nucleus to the cytoplasm.
   2290..2390    +  CDS            Rev (fragment): human immunodeficiency virus 1 (HIV-1) Rev protein; rev; enhances nuclear export of unspliced and incompletely spliced viral mRNAs
   2440..2557    +  misc_feature   cPPT/CTS: central polypurine tract and central termination sequence of HIV-1
   2608..2848    +  promoter       U6 promoter: RNA polymerase III promoter for human U6 snRNA
   2878..2953    +  misc_RNA       gRNA scaffold: guide RNA scaffold for the Streptococcus pyogenes CRISPR/Cas9 system
   3340..3358    +  CDS            small t antigen (fragment): SV40 (simian virus 40) small t antigen
   3384..3595    +  promoter       EF-1α core promoter: core promoter for human elongation factor EF-1α
   3642..4669    +  CDS            Cre (fragment): site-specific recombinase Cre is a site-specific recombinase from bacteriophage P1. Recombination occurs at loxP sequences.
   4742..6393    +  CDS            luciferase (fragment): firefly luciferase; luc+; enhanced luc+ version of the luciferase gene
   6428..7016    +  misc_feature   WPRE: woodchuck hepatitis virus posttranscriptional regulatory element
   7067..7086    +  misc_feature   cPPT/CTS (fragment): central polypurine tract and central termination sequence of HIV-1
   7088..7321    +  LTR            3' LTR (ΔU3): self-inactivating 3' long terminal repeat (LTR) from HIV-1
   7353..7577    +  polyA_signal   bGH poly(A) signal: bovine growth hormone polyadenylation signal
   7581..7602    +  promoter       SV40 promoter (fragment): SV40 enhancer and early promoter
   7623..8051    +  rep_origin     f1 ori (sequence partly withheld): f1 bacteriophage origin of replication; arrow indicates direction of (+) strand synthesis
   8065..8394    +  promoter       SV40 promoter: SV40 enhancer and early promoter
   8442..8489    +  promoter       EM7 promoter: synthetic bacterial promoter&nbsp
   8508..8882    +  CDS            BleoR: antibiotic-binding protein; Sh ble from Streptoalloteichus hindustanus; confers resistance to bleomycin, phleomycin, and Zeocin™
   8892..9017    +  CDS            ble (fragment): BLE_KLEPN - Experimental evidence at protein level: Swiss-Prot protein existence level 1. Binding protein with a strong affinity to the bleomycin family of antibiotics. Binds to CL990; an antimitotic-antibiotic compound. From Klebsiella pneumoniae.
   9012..9133    +  polyA_signal   SV40 poly(A) signal: SV40 polyadenylation signal
   9204..9226    -  protein_bind   lac operator (fragment): The lac repressor binds to the lac operator to inhibit transcription in E. coli. This inhibition can be relieved by adding lactose or isopropyl-β-D-thiogalactopyranoside (IPTG). lac repressor encoded by lacI
   9230..9260    -  promoter       lac promoter: promoter for the E. coli lac operon
   9275..9296    -  protein_bind   CAP binding site: CAP binding activates transcription in the presence of cAMP. E. coli catabolite activator protein
   9309..9401    -  CDS            lacI (fragment): lac repressor; lacI; The lac repressor binds to the lac operator to inhibit transcription in E. coli. This inhibition can be relieved by adding lactose or isopropyl-β-D-thiogalactopyranoside (IPTG).
   9584..10172   -  rep_origin     ori: high-copy-number ColE1/pMB1/pBR322/pUC origin of replication
  10343..11203   -  CDS            AmpR: β-lactamase; bla; confers resistance to ampicillin, carbenicillin, and related antibiotics
  11204..11308   -  promoter       AmpR promoter: bla
