[The description below was written by a language model from this plasmid's Addgene catalogue record and pLannotate feature annotations shown in this document.]
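Description:
pGECPL.BC10.MG is a third-generation-style, self-inactivating HIV-1 lentiviral transfer plasmid of about 11.3 kb, derived from the pECPV (EF1a-Cas9-P2A-Venus) backbone and designed for CRISPR-based clonal lineage tracing in mouse models. It is propagated in E. coli through a high-copy ColE1/pUC origin with ampicillin resistance. An f1 origin and an SV40/EM7-driven bleomycin/Zeocin resistance cassette lie outside the viral region. The packaged segment is framed by a CMV enhancer/promoter-driven truncated 5' LTR and a ΔU3 3' LTR followed by a bGH polyadenylation signal. It carries the Ψ packaging signal, RRE and cPPT/CTS needed for genome encapsidation, Rev-dependent export and efficient transduction.

Within the viral genome, a human U6 promoter drives an S. pyogenes Cas9 guide RNA scaffold, corresponding to the "marking guide" (MG) named in the record. Downstream, an EF-1α core promoter expresses Cre recombinase linked through a P2A peptide to firefly luciferase, with a WPRE to boost transcript expression. According to the catalogue entry, the construct also carries a Cas9-editable barcode. This element is not separately annotated in the feature table, though an unannotated stretch lies between the guide scaffold and the EF-1α promoter. Cas9 itself is not encoded. Instead, Cre is intended to switch on Cas9 in the recipient cells and simultaneously delete loxP-flanked genes, after which the marking guide progressively edits the barcode to record lineage relationships. Luciferase allows live bioluminescence monitoring of transduced cells. The associated work applied this somatic delivery approach to reconstruct migration histories of metastatic prostate cancer.

The listed backbone size exceeds the total vector size, consistent with the larger Cas9-Venus cassette having been replaced.
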