Addgene plasmid #223822: pGECPL.BC10.MG
Purpose: Contains Cas9-editable barcode, marking guide (MG) for lineage tracing, Cre for Cas9 activation and loxP-mediated gene deletion, and Firefly Luciferase (FLuc) for live luminescence-based monitoring.
Depositing lab: Dawid Nowak. Depositing organization: Cornell University. Publication: Clonal Lineage Tracing with Somatic Delivery of Recordable Barcodes Reveals Migration Histories of Metastatic Prostate Cancer. Serio RN, Scheben A, Lu B, Gargiulo DV, Patruno L, Buckholtz CL, Chaffee RJ, Jibilian MC, Persaud SG, Staklinski SJ, Hassett R, Brault LM, Ramazzotti D, Barbieri CE, Siepel AC, Nowak DG. Cancer Discov. 2024 Jul 5. doi: 10.1158/2159-8290.CD-23-1332. PubMed 38969342.
Backbone
  Vector backbone: pECPV (EF1a-Cas9-P2A-Venus)
  Backbone size w/o insert (bp): 14999
  Total vector size (bp): 11325
  Vector type: Mammalian Expression, Mouse Targeting, Lentiviral, Cre/Lox, CRISPR, Luciferase
Growth in bacteria
  Bacterial resistance: Ampicillin, 100 μg/mL
  Growth temperature: 37°C
  Growth strain: NEB Stable
  Copy number: Unknown
Gene/Insert
  Gene/Insert name: Ef1a-Driven Cre-P2A-FLuc
  gRNA/shRNA sequence: TCTACACGCGCGTTCAACCG
  Promoter: Ef1a
  Tag / fusion protein: P2A
  Cloning method: Restriction Enzyme; 5′ cloning site AgeI (not destroyed); 3′ cloning site BamHI (not destroyed)
  Sequencing primers: 5′ CCGAGGGTGGGGGAGAAC; 3′ CATAGCGTAAAAGGAGCAACA
Terms and licenses: Academic/Nonprofit Terms; Industry Terms: Not Available to Industry
How to cite: pGECPL.BC10.MG was a gift from Dawid Nowak (Addgene plasmid # 223822 ; http://n2t.net/addgene:223822 ; RRID:Addgene_223822)
